Addgene plasmid #106108: px458_2A_GFP_sgRNA_EIF2AK2
Purpose: CRISPR knockout. Expresses Cas9, EGFP, and sgRNA targeting EIF2AK2
Depositing lab: Thomas Tuschl. Depositing organization: Rockefeller University. Publication: The TIA1 RNA-Binding Protein Family Regulates EIF2AK2-Mediated Stress Response and Cell Cycle Progression. Meyer C, Garzia A, Mazzola M, Gerstberger S, Molina H, Tuschl T. Mol Cell. 2018 Feb 15;69(4):622-635.e6. doi: 10.1016/j.molcel.2018.01.011. PubMed 29429924.
Backbone
  Vector backbone: px458
  Vector type: CRISPR
Growth in bacteria
  Bacterial resistance: Ampicillin, 100 μg/mL
  Growth temperature: 37°C
  Growth strain: DH5alpha
  Copy number: Unknown
Gene/Insert
  Gene/Insert name: gRNA targeting EIF2AK2
  gRNA/shRNA sequence: TAATACATACCGTCAGAAGC
  Species: H. sapiens (human)
  Entrez Gene: EIF2AK2 (a.k.a. DYT33, EIF2AK1, LEUDEN, PKR, PPP1R83, PRKR)
  Cloning method: Restriction Enzyme; 5′ cloning site unknown (unknown if destroyed); 3′ cloning site unknown (unknown if destroyed)
Terms and licenses: Academic/Nonprofit Terms; Industry Terms: Not Available to Industry
How to cite: px458_2A_GFP_sgRNA_EIF2AK2 was a gift from Thomas Tuschl (Addgene plasmid # 106108 ; http://n2t.net/addgene:106108 ; RRID:Addgene_106108)
