[The description below was written by a language model from this plasmid's Addgene catalogue record and pLannotate feature annotations shown in this document.]
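Description:
px458_2A_GFP_sgRNA_EIF2AK2 is an all-in-one CRISPR knockout plasmid built on the px458 backbone for transient expression in mammalian cells. It is maintained in E. coli through a high-copy ColE1/pUC-type origin and selected with ampicillin via the β-lactamase (AmpR) gene. An f1 phage origin is also present, along with short annotated fragments of bom and rop that are backbone remnants. No mammalian drug-selection marker is annotated, so transfected cells are identified through the fluorescent reporter.

The payload consists of two expression units. A human U6 RNA polymerase III promoter drives a single guide RNA made up of a spacer targeting human EIF2AK2 (the gene encoding the kinase PKR) fused to the Streptococcus pyogenes gRNA scaffold; a second, partial scaffold fragment is annotated just downstream. The record says the guide was inserted by restriction cloning but does not state the sites. The second unit uses a CMV enhancer, chicken β-actin promoter and hybrid intron to express S. pyogenes Cas9. The annotation software labels Cas9 as adjoining N- and C-terminal portions, but these are contiguous, consistent with a full-length coding sequence. Cas9 is followed by a nucleoplasmin nuclear localization signal and then EGFP, and the unit ends with a bGH polyadenylation signal. The plasmid name indicates that a 2A peptide links Cas9 and EGFP so they are produced as separate proteins from one transcript, although this element is not annotated in the feature table. A single AAV2 ITR lies after the poly(A) signal, which alone would not make this an AAV packaging vector.

The stated purpose is knockout of EIF2AK2 in human cells, with EGFP fluorescence allowing Cas9-expressing cells to be identified or sorted.
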