Features (pLannotate 1.2.2; 19 found; start..end, strand, type, name):
      1..241     +  promoter       U6 promoter: RNA polymerase III promoter for human U6 snRNA
    270..345     +  misc_RNA       gRNA scaffold: guide RNA scaffold for the Streptococcus pyogenes CRISPR/Cas9 system
    352..395     +  misc_RNA       gRNA scaffold (fragment): guide RNA scaffold for the Streptococcus pyogenes CRISPR/Cas9 system
    442..727     +  enhancer       CMV enhancer: human cytomegalovirus immediate early enhancer; contains an 18-bp deletion relative to the standard CMV enhancer
    729..1006    +  promoter       chicken β-actin promoter: No description available
   1007..1235    +  intron         hybrid intron: hybrid between chicken β-actin (CBA) and minute virus of mice (MMV) introns (Gray et al., 2011)
   1373..2974    +  CDS            Cas9(N): N-terminal portion of Streptococcus pyogenes Cas9 (Zetsche et al., 2015)
   2975..5473    +  CDS            Cas9(C): C-terminal portion of Streptococcus pyogenes Cas9 (Zetsche et al., 2015)
   5474..5521    +  CDS            nucleoplasmin NLS: bipartite nuclear localization signal from nucleoplasmin
   5591..6304    +  CDS            EGFP: EGFP is a basic (constitutively fluorescent) green fluorescent protein published in 1996, derived from Aequorea victoria. It is reported to be a rapidly-maturing weak dimer with moderate acid sensitivity.
   6338..6449    +  polyA_signal   bGH poly(A) signal: bovine growth hormone polyadenylation signal
   6554..6694    +  repeat_region  AAV2 ITR: inverted terminal repeat of adeno-associated virus serotype 2 inverted
   6699..6750    -  misc_feature   bom (fragment): basis of mobility region from pBR322
   6769..7224    +  rep_origin     f1 ori (sequence partly withheld): f1 bacteriophage origin of replication; arrow indicates direction of (+) strand synthesis
   7225..7274    -  misc_feature   bom (fragment): basis of mobility region from pBR322
   7376..7411    -  CDS            rop (fragment): Rop protein, which maintains plasmids at low copy number; rop
   7506..7610    +  promoter       AmpR promoter: bla
   7611..8471    +  CDS            AmpR: β-lactamase; bla; confers resistance to ampicillin, carbenicillin, and related antibiotics
   8642..9230    +  rep_origin     ori: high-copy-number ColE1/pMB1/pBR322/pUC origin of replication
>Addgene plasmid #106108 | px458_2A_GFP_sgRNA_EIF2AK2 | depositor full sequence | sequence record 203428 | px458_2A_GFP_sgRNA_EIF2AK2 sequence 9291 bps
GAGGGCCTATTTCCCATGATTCCTTCATATTTGCATATACGATACAAGGCTGTTAGAGAGATAATTGGAA
TTAATTTGACTGTAAACACAAAGATATTAGTACAAAATACGTGACGTAGAAAGTAATAATTTCTTGGGTA
GTTTGCAGTTTTAAAATTATGTTTTAAAATGGACTATCATATGCTTACCGTAACTTGAAAGTATTTCGAT
TTCTTGGCTTTATATATCTTGTGGAAAGGACGAAACACGTAATACATACCGTCAGAAGCGTTTTAGAGCT
AGAAATAGCAAGTTAAAATAAGGCTAGTCCGTTATCAACTTGAAAAAGTGGCACCGAGTCGGTGCTTTTT
TGTTTTAGAGCTAGAAATAGCAAGTTAAAATAAGGCTAGTCCGTTTTTAGCGCGTGCGCCAATTCTGCAG
ACAAATGGCTCTAGAGGTACCCGTTACATAACTTACGGTAAATGGCCCGCCTGGCTGACCGCCCAACGAC
CCCCGCCCATTGACGTCAATAGTAACGCCAATAGGGACTTTCCATTGACGTCAATGGGTGGAGTATTTAC
GGTAAACTGCCCACTTGGCAGTACATCAAGTGTATCATATGCCAAGTACGCCCCCTATTGACGTCAATGA
CGGTAAATGGCCCGCCTGGCATTGTGCCCAGTACATGACCTTATGGGACTTTCCTACTTGGCAGTACATC
TACGTATTAGTCATCGCTATTACCATGGTCGAGGTGAGCCCCACGTTCTGCTTCACTCTCCCCATCTCCC
CCCCCTCCCCACCCCCAATTTTGTATTTATTTATTTTTTAATTATTTTGTGCAGCGATGGGGGCGGGGGG
GGGGGGGGGGCGCGCGCCAGGCGGGGCGGGGCGGGGCGAGGGGCGGGGCGGGGCGAGGCGGAGAGGTGCG
GCGGCAGCCAATCAGAGCGGCGCGCTCCGAAAGTTTCCTTTTATGGCGAGGCGGCGGCGGCGGCGGCCCT
ATAAAAAGCGAAGCGCGCGGCGGGCGGGAGTCGCTGCGACGCTGCCTTCGCCCCGTGCCCCGCTCCGCCG
CCGCCTCGCGCCGCCCGCCCCGGCTCTGACTGACCGCGTTACTCCCACAGGTGAGCGGGCGGGACGGCCC
TTCTCCTCCGGGCTGTAATTAGCTGAGCAAGAGGTAAGGGTTTAAGGGATGGTTGGTTGGTGGGGTATTA
ATGTTTAATTACCTGGAGCACCTGCCTGAAATCACTTTTTTTCAGGTTGGACCGGTGCCACCATGGACTA
TAAGGACCACGACGGAGACTACAAGGATCATGATATTGATTACAAAGACGATGACGATAAGATGGCCCCA
AAGAAGAAGCGGAAGGTCGGTATCCACGGAGTCCCAGCAGCCGACAAGAAGTACAGCATCGGCCTGGACA
TCGGCACCAACTCTGTGGGCTGGGCCGTGATCACCGACGAGTACAAGGTGCCCAGCAAGAAATTCAAGGT
GCTGGGCAACACCGACCGGCACAGCATCAAGAAGAACCTGATCGGAGCCCTGCTGTTCGACAGCGGCGAA
ACAGCCGAGGCCACCCGGCTGAAGAGAACCGCCAGAAGAAGATACACCAGACGGAAGAACCGGATCTGCT
ATCTGCAAGAGATCTTCAGCAACGAGATGGCCAAGGTGGACGACAGCTTCTTCCACAGACTGGAAGAGTC
CTTCCTGGTGGAAGAGGATAAGAAGCACGAGCGGCACCCCATCTTCGGCAACATCGTGGACGAGGTGGCC
TACCACGAGAAGTACCCCACCATCTACCACCTGAGAAAGAAACTGGTGGACAGCACCGACAAGGCCGACC
TGCGGCTGATCTATCTGGCCCTGGCCCACATGATCAAGTTCCGGGGCCACTTCCTGATCGAGGGCGACCT
GAACCCCGACAACAGCGACGTGGACAAGCTGTTCATCCAGCTGGTGCAGACCTACAACCAGCTGTTCGAG
GAAAACCCCATCAACGCCAGCGGCGTGGACGCCAAGGCCATCCTGTCTGCCAGACTGAGCAAGAGCAGAC
GGCTGGAAAATCTGATCGCCCAGCTGCCCGGCGAGAAGAAGAATGGCCTGTTCGGAAACCTGATTGCCCT
GAGCCTGGGCCTGACCCCCAACTTCAAGAGCAACTTCGACCTGGCCGAGGATGCCAAACTGCAGCTGAGC
AAGGACACCTACGACGACGACCTGGACAACCTGCTGGCCCAGATCGGCGACCAGTACGCCGACCTGTTTC
TGGCCGCCAAGAACCTGTCCGACGCCATCCTGCTGAGCGACATCCTGAGAGTGAACACCGAGATCACCAA
GGCCCCCCTGAGCGCCTCTATGATCAAGAGATACGACGAGCACCACCAGGACCTGACCCTGCTGAAAGCT
CTCGTGCGGCAGCAGCTGCCTGAGAAGTACAAAGAGATTTTCTTCGACCAGAGCAAGAACGGCTACGCCG
GCTACATTGACGGCGGAGCCAGCCAGGAAGAGTTCTACAAGTTCATCAAGCCCATCCTGGAAAAGATGGA
CGGCACCGAGGAACTGCTCGTGAAGCTGAACAGAGAGGACCTGCTGCGGAAGCAGCGGACCTTCGACAAC
GGCAGCATCCCCCACCAGATCCACCTGGGAGAGCTGCACGCCATTCTGCGGCGGCAGGAAGATTTTTACC
CATTCCTGAAGGACAACCGGGAAAAGATCGAGAAGATCCTGACCTTCCGCATCCCCTACTACGTGGGCCC
TCTGGCCAGGGGAAACAGCAGATTCGCCTGGATGACCAGAAAGAGCGAGGAAACCATCACCCCCTGGAAC
TTCGAGGAAGTGGTGGACAAGGGCGCTTCCGCCCAGAGCTTCATCGAGCGGATGACCAACTTCGATAAGA
ACCTGCCCAACGAGAAGGTGCTGCCCAAGCACAGCCTGCTGTACGAGTACTTCACCGTGTATAACGAGCT
GACCAAAGTGAAATACGTGACCGAGGGAATGAGAAAGCCCGCCTTCCTGAGCGGCGAGCAGAAAAAGGCC
ATCGTGGACCTGCTGTTCAAGACCAACCGGAAAGTGACCGTGAAGCAGCTGAAAGAGGACTACTTCAAGA
AAATCGAGTGCTTCGACTCCGTGGAAATCTCCGGCGTGGAAGATCGGTTCAACGCCTCCCTGGGCACATA
CCACGATCTGCTGAAAATTATCAAGGACAAGGACTTCCTGGACAATGAGGAAAACGAGGACATTCTGGAA
GATATCGTGCTGACCCTGACACTGTTTGAGGACAGAGAGATGATCGAGGAACGGCTGAAAACCTATGCCC
ACCTGTTCGACGACAAAGTGATGAAGCAGCTGAAGCGGCGGAGATACACCGGCTGGGGCAGGCTGAGCCG
GAAGCTGATCAACGGCATCCGGGACAAGCAGTCCGGCAAGACAATCCTGGATTTCCTGAAGTCCGACGGC
TTCGCCAACAGAAACTTCATGCAGCTGATCCACGACGACAGCCTGACCTTTAAAGAGGACATCCAGAAAG
CCCAGGTGTCCGGCCAGGGCGATAGCCTGCACGAGCACATTGCCAATCTGGCCGGCAGCCCCGCCATTAA
GAAGGGCATCCTGCAGACAGTGAAGGTGGTGGACGAGCTCGTGAAAGTGATGGGCCGGCACAAGCCCGAG
AACATCGTGATCGAAATGGCCAGAGAGAACCAGACCACCCAGAAGGGACAGAAGAACAGCCGCGAGAGAA
TGAAGCGGATCGAAGAGGGCATCAAAGAGCTGGGCAGCCAGATCCTGAAAGAACACCCCGTGGAAAACAC
CCAGCTGCAGAACGAGAAGCTGTACCTGTACTACCTGCAGAATGGGCGGGATATGTACGTGGACCAGGAA
CTGGACATCAACCGGCTGTCCGACTACGATGTGGACCATATCGTGCCTCAGAGCTTTCTGAAGGACGACT
CCATCGACAACAAGGTGCTGACCAGAAGCGACAAGAACCGGGGCAAGAGCGACAACGTGCCCTCCGAAGA
GGTCGTGAAGAAGATGAAGAACTACTGGCGGCAGCTGCTGAACGCCAAGCTGATTACCCAGAGAAAGTTC
GACAATCTGACCAAGGCCGAGAGAGGCGGCCTGAGCGAACTGGATAAGGCCGGCTTCATCAAGAGACAGC
TGGTGGAAACCCGGCAGATCACAAAGCACGTGGCACAGATCCTGGACTCCCGGATGAACACTAAGTACGA
CGAGAATGACAAGCTGATCCGGGAAGTGAAAGTGATCACCCTGAAGTCCAAGCTGGTGTCCGATTTCCGG
AAGGATTTCCAGTTTTACAAAGTGCGCGAGATCAACAACTACCACCACGCCCACGACGCCTACCTGAACG
CCGTCGTGGGAACCGCCCTGATCAAAAAGTACCCTAAGCTGGAAAGCGAGTTCGTGTACGGCGACTACAA
GGTGTACGACGTGCGGAAGATGATCGCCAAGAGCGAGCAGGAAATCGGCAAGGCTACCGCCAAGTACTTC
TTCTACAGCAACATCATGAACTTTTTCAAGACCGAGATTACCCTGGCCAACGGCGAGATCCGGAAGCGGC
CTCTGATCGAGACAAACGGCGAAACCGGGGAGATCGTGTGGGATAAGGGCCGGGATTTTGCCACCGTGCG
GAAAGTGCTGAGCATGCCCCAAGTGAATATCGTGAAAAAGACCGAGGTGCAGACAGGCGGCTTCAGCAAA
GAGTCTATCCTGCCCAAGAGGAACAGCGATAAGCTGATCGCCAGAAAGAAGGACTGGGACCCTAAGAAGT
ACGGCGGCTTCGACAGCCCCACCGTGGCCTATTCTGTGCTGGTGGTGGCCAAAGTGGAAAAGGGCAAGTC
CAAGAAACTGAAGAGTGTGAAAGAGCTGCTGGGGATCACCATCATGGAAAGAAGCAGCTTCGAGAAGAAT
CCCATCGACTTTCTGGAAGCCAAGGGCTACAAAGAAGTGAAAAAGGACCTGATCATCAAGCTGCCTAAGT
ACTCCCTGTTCGAGCTGGAAAACGGCCGGAAGAGAATGCTGGCCTCTGCCGGCGAACTGCAGAAGGGAAA
CGAACTGGCCCTGCCCTCCAAATATGTGAACTTCCTGTACCTGGCCAGCCACTATGAGAAGCTGAAGGGC
TCCCCCGAGGATAATGAGCAGAAACAGCTGTTTGTGGAACAGCACAAGCACTACCTGGACGAGATCATCG
AGCAGATCAGCGAGTTCTCCAAGAGAGTGATCCTGGCCGACGCTAATCTGGACAAAGTGCTGTCCGCCTA
CAACAAGCACCGGGATAAGCCCATCAGAGAGCAGGCCGAGAATATCATCCACCTGTTTACCCTGACCAAT
CTGGGAGCCCCTGCCGCCTTCAAGTACTTTGACACCACCATCGACCGGAAGAGGTACACCAGCACCAAAG
AGGTGCTGGACGCCACCCTGATCCACCAGAGCATCACCGGCCTGTACGAGACACGGATCGACCTGTCTCA
GCTGGGAGGCGACAAAAGGCCGGCGGCCACGAAAAAGGCCGGCCAGGCAAAAAAGAAAAAGGAATTCGGC
AGTGGAGAGGGCAGAGGAAGTCTGCTAACATGCGGTGACGTCGAGGAGAATCCTGGCCCAGTGAGCAAGG
GCGAGGAGCTGTTCACCGGGGTGGTGCCCATCCTGGTCGAGCTGGACGGCGACGTAAACGGCCACAAGTT
CAGCGTGTCCGGCGAGGGCGAGGGCGATGCCACCTACGGCAAGCTGACCCTGAAGTTCATCTGCACCACC
GGCAAGCTGCCCGTGCCCTGGCCCACCCTCGTGACCACCCTGACCTACGGCGTGCAGTGCTTCAGCCGCT
ACCCCGACCACATGAAGCAGCACGACTTCTTCAAGTCCGCCATGCCCGAAGGCTACGTCCAGGAGCGCAC
CATCTTCTTCAAGGACGACGGCAACTACAAGACCCGCGCCGAGGTGAAGTTCGAGGGCGACACCCTGGTG
AACCGCATCGAGCTGAAGGGCATCGACTTCAAGGAGGACGGCAACATCCTGGGGCACAAGCTGGAGTACA
ACTACAACAGCCACAACGTCTATATCATGGCCGACAAGCAGAAGAACGGCATCAAGGTGAACTTCAAGAT
CCGCCACAACATCGAGGACGGCAGCGTGCAGCTCGCCGACCACTACCAGCAGAACACCCCCATCGGCGAC
GGCCCCGTGCTGCTGCCCGACAACCACTACCTGAGCACCCAGTCCGCCCTGAGCAAAGACCCCAACGAGA
AGCGCGATCACATGGTCCTGCTGGAGTTCGTGACCGCCGCCGGGATCACTCTCGGCATGGACGAGCTGTA
CAAGGAATTCTAACTAGAGCTCGCTGATCAGCCTCGACTGTGCCTTCTAGTTGCCAGCCATCTGTTGTTT
GCCCCTCCCCCGTGCCTTCCTTGACCCTGGAAGGTGCCACTCCCACTGTCCTTTCCTAATAAAATGAGGA
AATTGCATCGCATTGTCTGAGTAGGTGTCATTCTATTCTGGGGGGTGGGGTGGGGCAGGACAGCAAGGGG
GAGGATTGGGAAGAGAATAGCAGGCATGCTGGGGAGCGGCCGCAGGAACCCCTAGTGATGGAGTTGGCCA
CTCCCTCTCTGCGCGCTCGCTCGCTCACTGAGGCCGGGCGACCAAAGGTCGCCCGACGCCCGGGCTTTGC
CCGGGCGGCCTCAGTGAGCGAGCGAGCGCGCAGCTGCCTGCAGGGGCGCCTGATGCGGTATTTTCTCCTT
ACGCATCTGTGCGGTATTTCACACCGCATA
[95 nt withheld, positions 6751-6845]
T
[46 nt withheld, positions 6847-6892]
C
[141 nt withheld, positions 6894-7034]
CCTTTGACGTTGGAGTCCACGTTCTTT
[37 nt withheld, positions 7062-7098]
ACTCTATCTCGGGCTATTCTTTTGATTTATAAGGGATTTTGCCGATTTCGGTCTATTGGTTAAAAAATGA
GCTGATTTAACAAAAATTTAACGCGAATTTTAACAAAATATTAACGTTTACAATTTTATGGTGCACTCTC
AGTACAATCTGCTCTGATGCCGCATAGTTAAGCCAGCCCCGACACCCGCCAACACCCGCTGACGCGCCCT
GACGGGCTTGTCTGCTCCCGGCATCCGCTTACAGACAAGCTGTGACCGTCTCCGGGAGCTGCATGTGTCA
GAGGTTTTCACCGTCATCACCGAAACGCGCGAGACGAAAGGGCCTCGTGATACGCCTATTTTTATAGGTT
AATGTCATGATAATAATGGTTTCTTAGACGTCAGGTGGCACTTTTCGGGGAAATGTGCGCGGAACCCCTA
TTTGTTTATTTTTCTAAATACATTCAAATATGTATCCGCTCATGAGACAATAACCCTGATAAATGCTTCA
ATAATATTGAAAAAGGAAGAGTATGAGTATTCAACATTTCCGTGTCGCCCTTATTCCCTTTTTTGCGGCA
TTTTGCCTTCCTGTTTTTGCTCACCCAGAAACGCTGGTGAAAGTAAAAGATGCTGAAGATCAGTTGGGTG
CACGAGTGGGTTACATCGAACTGGATCTCAACAGCGGTAAGATCCTTGAGAGTTTTCGCCCCGAAGAACG
TTTTCCAATGATGAGCACTTTTAAAGTTCTGCTATGTGGCGCGGTATTATCCCGTATTGACGCCGGGCAA
GAGCAACTCGGTCGCCGCATACACTATTCTCAGAATGACTTGGTTGAGTACTCACCAGTCACAGAAAAGC
ATCTTACGGATGGCATGACAGTAAGAGAATTATGCAGTGCTGCCATAACCATGAGTGATAACACTGCGGC
CAACTTACTTCTGACAACGATCGGAGGACCGAAGGAGCTAACCGCTTTTTTGCACAACATGGGGGATCAT
GTAACTCGCCTTGATCGTTGGGAACCGGAGCTGAATGAAGCCATACCAAACGACGAGCGTGACACCACGA
TGCCTGTAGCAATGGCAACAACGTTGCGCAAACTATTAACTGGCGAACTACTTACTCTAGCTTCCCGGCA
ACAATTAATAGACTGGATGGAGGCGGATAAAGTTGCAGGACCACTTCTGCGCTCGGCCCTTCCGGCTGGC
TGGTTTATTGCTGATAAATCTGGAGCCGGTGAGCGTGGAAGCCGCGGTATCATTGCAGCACTGGGGCCAG
ATGGTAAGCCCTCCCGTATCGTAGTTATCTACACGACGGGGAGTCAGGCAACTATGGATGAACGAAATAG
ACAGATCGCTGAGATAGGTGCCTCACTGATTAAGCATTGGTAACTGTCAGACCAAGTTTACTCATATATA
CTTTAGATTGATTTAAAACTTCATTTTTAATTTAAAAGGATCTAGGTGAAGATCCTTTTTGATAATCTCA
TGACCAAAATCCCTTAACGTGAGTTTTCGTTCCACTGAGCGTCAGACCCCGTAGAAAAGATCAAAGGATC
TTCTTGAGATCCTTTTTTTCTGCGCGTAATCTGCTGCTTGCAAACAAAAAAACCACCGCTACCAGCGGTG
GTTTGTTTGCCGGATCAAGAGCTACCAACTCTTTTTCCGAAGGTAACTGGCTTCAGCAGAGCGCAGATAC
CAAATACTGTTCTTCTAGTGTAGCCGTAGTTAGGCCACCACTTCAAGAACTCTGTAGCACCGCCTACATA
CCTCGCTCTGCTAATCCTGTTACCAGTGGCTGCTGCCAGTGGCGATAAGTCGTGTCTTACCGGGTTGGAC
TCAAGACGATAGTTACCGGATAAGGCGCAGCGGTCGGGCTGAACGGGGGGTTCGTGCACACAGCCCAGCT
TGGAGCGAACGACCTACACCGAACTGAGATACCTACAGCGTGAGCTATGAGAAAGCGCCACGCTTCCCGA
AGGGAGAAAGGCGGACAGGTATCCGGTAAGCGGCAGGGTCGGAACAGGAGAGCGCACGAGGGAGCTTCCA
GGGGGAAACGCCTGGTATCTTTATAGTCCTGTCGGGTTTCGCCACCTCTGACTTGAGCGTCGATTTTTGT
GATGCTCGTCAGGGGGGCGGAGCCTATGGAAAAACGCCAGCAACGCGGCCTTTTTACGGTTCCTGGCCTT
TTGCTGGCCTTTTGCTCACATGT
