>Addgene plasmid #106108 | px458_2A_GFP_sgRNA_EIF2AK2 | addgene partial sequence | sequence record 203427 | Addgene Partial NGS Result
GCTGCCTTCGCCCCGTGCCCCGCTCCGCCGCCGCCTCGCGCCGCCCGCCCCGGCTCTGACTGACCGCGTT
ACTCCCACAGGTGAGCGGGCGGGACGGCCCTTCTCCTCCGGGCTGTAATTAGCTGAGCAAGAGGTAAGGG
TTTAAGGGATGGTTGGTTGGTGGGGTATTAATGTTTAATTACCTGGAGCACCTGCCTGAAATCACTTTTT
TTCAGGTTGGACCGGTGCCACCATGGACTATAAGGACCACGACGGAGACTACAAGGATCATGATATTGAT
TACAAAGACGATGACGATAAGATGGCCCCAAAGAAGAAGCGGAAGGTCGGTATCCACGGAGTCCCAGCAG
CCGACAAGAAGTACAGCATCGGCCTGGACATCGGCACCAACTCTGTGGGCTGGGCCGTGATCACCGACGA
GTACAAGGTGCCCAGCAAGAAATTCAAGGTGCTGGGCAACACCGACCGGCACAGCATCAAGAAGAACCTG
ATCGGAGCCCTGCTGTTCGACAGCGGCGAAACAGCCGAGGCCACCCGGCTGAAGAGAACCGCCAGAAGAA
GATACACCAGACGGAAGAACCGGATCTGCTATCTGCAAGAGATCTTCAGCAACGAGATGGCCAAGGTGGA
CGACAGCTTCTTCCACAGACTGGAAGAGTCCTTCCTGGTGGAAGAGGATAAGAAGCACGAGCGGCACCCC
ATCTTCGGCAACATCGTGGACGAGGTGGCCTACCACGAGAAGTACCCCACCATCTACCACCTGAGAAAGA
AACTGGTGGACAGCACCGACAAGGCCGACCTGCGGCTGATCTATCTGGCCCTGGCCCACATGATCAAGTT
CCGGGGCCACTTCCTGATCGAGGGCGACCTGAACCCCGACAACAGCGACGTGGACAAGCTGTTCATCCAG
CTGGTGCAGACCTACAACCAGCTGTTCGAGGAAAACCCCATCAACGCCAGCGGCGTGGACGCCAAGGCCA
TCCTGTCTGCCAGACTGAGCAAGAGCAGACGGCTGGAAAATCTGATCGCCCAGCTGCCCGGCGAGAAGAA
GAATGGCCTGTTCGGAAACCTGATTGCCCTGAGCCTGGGCCTGACCCCCAACTTCAAGAGCAACTTCGAC
CTGGCCGAGGATGCCAAACTGCAGCTGAGCAAGGACACCTACGACGACGACCTGGACAACCTGCTGGCCC
AGATCGGCGACCAGTACGCCGACCTGTTTCTGGCCGCCAAGAACCTGTCCGACGCCATCCTGCTGAGCGA
CATCCTGAGAGTGAACACCGAGATCACCAAGGCCCCCCTGAGCGCCTCTATGATCAAGAGATACGACGAG
CACCACCAGGACCTGACCCTGCTGAAAGCTCTCGTGCGGCAGCAGCTGCCTGAGAAGTACAAAGAGATTT
TCTTCGACCAGAGCAAGAACGGCTACGCCGGCTACATTGACGGCGGAGCCAGCCAGGAAGAGTTCTACAA
GTTCATCAAGCCCATCCTGGAAAAGATGGACGGCACCGAGGAACTGCTCGTGAAGCTGAACAGAGAGGAC
CTGCTGCGGAAGCAGCGGACCTTCGACAACGGCAGCATCCCCCACCAGATCCACCTGGGAGAGCTGCACG
CCATTCTGCGGCGGCAGGAAGATTTTTACCCATTCCTGAAGGACAACCGGGAAAAGATCGAGAAGATCCT
GACCTTCCGCATCCCCTACTACGTGGGCCCTCTGGCCAGGGGAAACAGCAGATTCGCCTGGATGACCAGA
AAGAGCGAGGAAACCATCACCCCCTGGAACTTCGAGGAAGTGGTGGACAAGGGCGCTTCCGCCCAGAGCT
TCATCGAGCGGATGACCAACTTCGATAAGAACCTGCCCAACGAGAAGGTGCTGCCCAAGCACAGCCTGCT
GTACGAGTACTTCACCGTGTATAACGAGCTGACCAAAGTGAAATACGTGACCGAGGGAATGAGAAAGCCC
GCCTTCCTGAGCGGCGAGCAGAAAAAGGCCATCGTGGACCTGCTGTTCAAGACCAACCGGAAAGTGACCG
TGAAGCAGCTGAAAGAGGACTACTTCAAGAAAATCGAGTGCTTCGACTCCGTGGAAATCTCCGGCGTGGA
AGATCGGTTCAACGCCTCCCTGGGCACATACCACGATCTGCTGAAAATTATCAAGGACAAGGACTTCCTG
GACAATGAGGAAAACGAGGACATTCTGGAAGATATCGTGCTGACCCTGACACTGTTTGAGGACAGAGAGA
TGATCGAGGAACGGCTGAAAACCTATGCCCACCTGTTCGACGACAAAGTGATGAAGCAGCTGAAGCGGCG
GAGATACACCGGCTGGGGCAGGCTGAGCCGGAAGCTGATCAACGGCATCCGGGACAAGCAGTCCGGCAAG
ACAATCCTGGATTTCCTGAAGTCCGACGGCTTCGCCAACAGAAACTTCATGCAGCTGATCCACGACGACA
GCCTGACCTTTAAAGAGGACATCCAGAAAGCCCAGGTGTCCGGCCAGGGCGATAGCCTGCACGAGCACAT
TGCCAATCTGGCCGGCAGCCCCGCCATTAAGAAGGGCATCCTGCAGACAGTGAAGGTGGTGGACGAGCTC
GTGAAAGTGATGGGCCGGCACAAGCCCGAGAACATCGTGATCGAAATGGCCAGAGAGAACCAGACCACCC
AGAAGGGACAGAAGAACAGCCGCGAGAGAATGAAGCGGATCGAAGAGGGCATCAAAGAGCTGGGCAGCCA
GATCCTGAAAGAACACCCCGTGGAAAACACCCAGCTGCAGAACGAGAAGCTGTACCTGTACTACCTGCAG
AATGGGCGGGATATGTACGTGGACCAGGAACTGGACATCAACCGGCTGTCCGACTACGATGTGGACCATA
TCGTGCCTCAGAGCTTTCTGAAGGACGACTCCATCGACAACAAGGTGCTGACCAGAAGCGACAAGAACCG
GGGCAAGAGCGACAACGTGCCCTCCGAAGAGGTCGTGAAGAAGATGAAGAACTACTGGCGGCAGCTGCTG
AACGCCAAGCTGATTACCCAGAGAAAGTTCGACAATCTGACCAAGGCCGAGAGAGGCGGCCTGAGCGAAC
TGGATAAGGCCGGCTTCATCAAGAGACAGCTGGTGGAAACCCGGCAGATCACAAAGCACGTGGCACAGAT
CCTGGACTCCCGGATGAACACTAAGTACGACGAGAATGACAAGCTGATCCGGGAAGTGAAAGTGATCACC
CTGAAGTCCAAGCTGGTGTCCGATTTCCGGAAGGATTTCCAGTTTTACAAAGTGCGCGAGATCAACAACT
ACCACCACGCCCACGACGCCTACCTGAACGCCGTCGTGGGAACCGCCCTGATCAAAAAGTACCCTAAGCT
GGAAAGCGAGTTCGTGTACGGCGACTACAAGGTGTACGACGTGCGGAAGATGATCGCCAAGAGCGAGCAG
GAAATCGGCAAGGCTACCGCCAAGTACTTCTTCTACAGCAACATCATGAACTTTTTCAAGACCGAGATTA
CCCTGGCCAACGGCGAGATCCGGAAGCGGCCTCTGATCGAGACAAACGGCGAAACCGGGGAGATCGTGTG
GGATAAGGGCCGGGATTTTGCCACCGTGCGGAAAGTGCTGAGCATGCCCCAAGTGAATATCGTGAAAAAG
ACCGAGGTGCAGACAGGCGGCTTCAGCAAAGAGTCTATCCTGCCCAAGAGGAACAGCGATAAGCTGATCG
CCAGAAAGAAGGACTGGGACCCTAAGAAGTACGGCGGCTTCGACAGCCCCACCGTGGCCTATTCTGTGCT
GGTGGTGGCCAAAGTGGAAAAGGGCAAGTCCAAGAAACTGAAGAGTGTGAAAGAGCTGCTGGGGATCACC
ATCATGGAAAGAAGCAGCTTCGAGAAGAATCCCATCGACTTTCTGGAAGCCAAGGGCTACAAAGAAGTGA
AAAAGGACCTGATCATCAAGCTGCCTAAGTACTCCCTGTTCGAGCTGGAAAACGGCCGGAAGAGAATGCT
GGCCTCTGCCGGCGAACTGCAGAAGGGAAACGAACTGGCCCTGCCCTCCAAATATGTGAACTTCCTGTAC
CTGGCCAGCCACTATGAGAAGCTGAAGGGCTCCCCCGAGGATAATGAGCAGAAACAGCTGTTTGTGGAAC
AGCACAAGCACTACCTGGACGAGATCATCGAGCAGATCAGCGAGTTCTCCAAGAGAGTGATCCTGGCCGA
CGCTAATCTGGACAAAGTGCTGTCCGCCTACAACAAGCACCGGGATAAGCCCATCAGAGAGCAGGCCGAG
AATATCATCCACCTGTTTACCCTGACCAATCTGGGAGCCCCTGCCGCCTTCAAGTACTTTGACACCACCA
TCGACCGGAAGAGGTACACCAGCACCAAAGAGGTGCTGGACGCCACCCTGATCCACCAGAGCATCACCGG
CCTGTACGAGACACGGATCGACCTGTCTCAGCTGGGAGGCGACAAAAGGCCGGCGGCCACGAAAAAGGCC
GGCCAGGCAAAAAAGAAAAAGGAATTCGGCAGTGGAGAGGGCAGAGGAAGTCTGCTAACATGCGGTGACG
TCGAGGAGAATCCTGGCCCAGTGAGCAAGGGCGAGGAGCTGTTCACCGGGGTGGTGCCCATCCTGGTCGA
GCTGGACGGCGACGTAAACGGCCACAAGTTCAGCGTGTCCGGCGAGGGCGAGGGCGATGCCACCTACGGC
AAGCTGACCCTGAAGTTCATCTGCACCACCGGCAAGCTGCCCGTGCCCTGGCCCACCCTCGTGACCACCC
TGACCTACGGCGTGCAGTGCTTCAGCCGCTACCCCGACCACATGAAGCAGCACGACTTCTTCAAGTCCGC
CATGCCCGAAGGCTACGTCCAGGAGCGCACCATCTTCTTCAAGGACGACGGCAACTACAAGACCCGCGCC
GAGGTGAAGTTCGAGGGCGACACCCTGGTGAACCGCATCGAGCTGAAGGGCATCGACTTCAAGGAGGACG
GCAACATCCTGGGGCACAAGCTGGAGTACAACTACAACAGCCACAACGTCTATATCATGGCCGACAAGCA
GAAGAACGGCATCAAGGTGAACTTCAAGATCCGCCACAACATCGAGGACGGCAGCGTGCAGCTCGCCGAC
CACTACCAGCAGAACACCCCCATCGGCGACGGCCCCGTGCTGCTGCCCGACAACCACTACCTGAGCACCC
AGTCCGCCCTGAGCAAAGACCCCAACGAGAAGCGCGATCACATGGTCCTGCTGGAGTTCGTGACCGCCGC
CGGGATCACTCTCGGCATGGACGAGCTGTACAAGGAATTCTAACTAGAGCTCGCTGATCAGCCTCGACTG
TGCCTTCTAGTTGCCAGCCATCTGTTGTTTGCCCCTCCCCCGTGCCTTCCTTGACCCTGGAAGGTGCCAC
TCCCACTGTCCTTTCCTAATAAAATGAGGAAATTGCATCGCATTGTCTGAGTAGGTGTCATTCTATTCTG
GGGGGTGGGGTGGGGCAGGACAGCAAGGGGGAGGATTGGGAAGAGAATAGCAGGCATGCTGGGGAGCGGC
CGCAGGAACCCCTAGTGATGGAGTTGGCCACTCCCTCTCTGCGCGCTCGCTCGCTCACTGAGGCCGGGCG
ACCAAAGGTCGCCCGACGCCCGGGCTTTGCCCGGGCGGCCTCAGTGAGCGAGCGAGCGCGCAGCTGCCTG
CAGGGGCGCCTGATGCGGTATTTTCTCCTTACGCATCTGTGCGGTATTTCACACCGCATA
[95 nt withheld, positions 5731-5825]
T
[46 nt withheld, positions 5827-5872]
C
[141 nt withheld, positions 5874-6014]
CCTTTGACGTTGGAGTCCACGTTCTTT
[37 nt withheld, positions 6042-6078]
ACTCTATCTCGGGCTATTCTTTTGATTTATAAGGGATTTTGCCGATTTCGGTCTATTGGTTAAAAAATGA
GCTGATTTAACAAAAATTTAACGCGAATTTTAACAAAATATTAACGTTTACAATTTTATGGTGCACTCTC
AGTACAATCTGCTCTGATGCCGCATAGTTAAGCCAGCCCCGACACCCGCCAACACCCGCTGACGCGCCCT
GACGGGCTTGTCTGCTCCCGGCATCCGCTTACAGACAAGCTGTGACCGTCTCCGGGAGCTGCATGTGTCA
GAGGTTTTCACCGTCATCACCGAAACGCGCGAGACGAAAGGGCCTCGTGATACGCCTATTTTTATAGGTT
AATGTCATGATAATAATGGTTTCTTAGACGTCAGGTGGCACTTTTCGGGGAAATGTGCGCGGAACCCCTA
TTTGTTTATTTTTCTAAATACATTCAAATATGTATCCGCTCATGAGACAATAACCCTGATAAATGCTTCA
ATAATATTGAAAAAGGAAGAGTATGAGTATTCAACATTTCCGTGTCGCCCTTATTCCCTTTTTTGCGGCA
TTTTGCCTTCCTGTTTTTGCTCACCCAGAAACGCTGGTGAAAGTAAAAGATGCTGAAGATCAGTTGGGTG
CACGAGTGGGTTACATCGAACTGGATCTCAACAGCGGTAAGATCCTTGAGAGTTTTCGCCCCGAAGAACG
TTTTCCAATGATGAGCACTTTTAAAGTTCTGCTATGTGGCGCGGTATTATCCCGTATTGACGCCGGGCAA
GAGCAACTCGGTCGCCGCATACACTATTCTCAGAATGACTTGGTTGAGTACTCACCAGTCACAGAAAAGC
ATCTTACGGATGGCATGACAGTAAGAGAATTATGCAGTGCTGCCATAACCATGAGTGATAACACTGCGGC
CAACTTACTTCTGACAACGATCGGAGGACCGAAGGAGCTAACCGCTTTTTTGCACAACATGGGGGATCAT
GTAACTCGCCTTGATCGTTGGGAACCGGAGCTGAATGAAGCCATACCAAACGACGAGCGTGACACCACGA
TGCCTGTAGCAATGGCAACAACGTTGCGCAAACTATTAACTGGCGAACTACTTACTCTAGCTTCCCGGCA
ACAATTAATAGACTGGATGGAGGCGGATAAAGTTGCAGGACCACTTCTGCGCTCGGCCCTTCCGGCTGGC
TGGTTTATTGCTGATAAATCTGGAGCCGGTGAGCGTGGAAGCCGCGGTATCATTGCAGCACTGGGGCCAG
ATGGTAAGCCCTCCCGTATCGTAGTTATCTACACGACGGGGAGTCAGGCAACTATGGATGAACGAAATAG
ACAGATCGCTGAGATAGGTGCCTCACTGATTAAGCATTGGTAACTGTCAGACCAAGTTTACTCATATATA
CTTTAGATTGATTTAAAACTTCATTTTTAATTTAAAAGGATCTAGGTGAAGATCCTTTTTGATAATCTCA
TGACCAAAATCCCTTAACGTGAGTTTTCGTTCCACTGAGCGTCAGACCCCGTAGAAAAGATCAAAGGATC
TTCTTGAGATCCTTTTTTTCTGCGCGTAATCTGCTGCTTGCAAACAAAAAAACCACCGCTACCAGCGGTG
GTTTGTTTGCCGGATCAAGAGCTACCAACTCTTTTTCCGAAGGTAACTGGCTTCAGCAGAGCGCAGATAC
CAAATACTGTTCTTCTAGTGTAGCCGTAGTTAGGCCACCACTTCAAGAACTCTGTAGCACCGCCTACATA
CCTCGCTCTGCTAATCCTGTTACCAGTGGCTGCTGCCAGTGGCGATAAGTCGTGTCTTACCGGGTTGGAC
TCAAGACGATAGTTACCGGATAAGGCGCAGCGGTCGGGCTGAACGGGGGGTTCGTGCACACAGCCCAGCT
TGGAGCGAACGACCTACACCGAACTGAGATACCTACAGCGTGAGCTATGAGAAAGCGCCACGCTTCCCGA
AGGGAGAAAGGCGGACAGGTATCCGGTAAGCGGCAGGGTCGGAACAGGAGAGCGCACGAGGGAGCTTCCA
GGGGGAAACGCCTGGTATCTTTATAGTCCTGTCGGGTTTCGCCACCTCTGACTTGAGCGTCGATTTTTGT
GATGCTCGTCAGGGGGGCGGAGCCTATGGAAAAACGCCAGCAACGCGGCCTTTTTACGGTTCCTGGCCTT
TTGCTGGCCTTTTGCTCACATGTGAGGGCCTATTTCCCATGATTCCTTCATATTTGCATATACGATACAA
GGCTGTTAGAGAGATAATTGGAATTAATTTGACTGTAAACACAAAGATATTAGTACAAAATACGTGACGT
AGAAAGTAATAATTTCTTGGGTAGTTTGCAGTTTTAAAATTATGTTTTAAAATGGACTATCATATGCTTA
CCGTAACTTGAAAGTATTTCGATTTCTTGGCTTTATATATCTTGTGGAAAGGACGAAACACGTAATACAT
ACCGTCAGAAGCGTTTTAGAGCTAGAAATAGCAAGTTAAAATAAGGCTAGTCCGTTATCAACTTGAAAAA
GTGGCACCGAGTCGGTGCTTTTTTGTTTTAGAGCTAGAAATAGCAAGTTAAAATAAGGCTAGTCCGTTTT
TAGCGCGTGCGCCAATTCTGCAGACAAATGGCTCTAGAGGTACCCGTTACATAACTTACGGTAAATGGCC
CGCCTGGCTGACCGCCCAACGACCCCCGCCCATTGACGTCAATAGTAACGCCAATAGGGACTTTCCATTG
ACGTCAATGGGTGGAGTATTTACGGTAAACTGCCCACTTGGCAGTACATCAAGTGTATCATATGCCAAGT
ACGCCCCCTATTGACGTCAATGACGGTAAATGGCCCGCCTGGCATTGTGCCCAGTACATGACCTTATGGG
ACTTTCCTACTTGGCAGTACATCTACGTATTAGTCATCGCTATTACCATGGTCGAGGTGAGCCCCACGTT
CTGCTTCACTCTCCCCATCTCCCCCCCCTCCCCACCCCCAATTTTGTATTTATTTATTTTTTAATTATTT
TGTGCAGCGATGGGGGCGGGGGGGGGG
